Addgene plasmid #191455: pFPO-His-G-Ca-FLITS
Purpose: Bacterial isolation of genetically encoded calcium sensor (GECI) G-Ca-FLITS that reports with a lifetime change
Depositing lab: Dorus Gadella. Depositing organization: University of Amsterdam. Publication: A green lifetime biosensor for calcium that remains bright over its full dynamic range. van der Linden FH, Thornquist SC, Ter Beek RM, Huijts JY, Hink MA, Gadella TWJ, Maimon G, Goedhart J. eLife. 2025 Dec 19;14:RP105086. doi: 10.7554/eLife.105086. PubMed 41416770.
Backbone
  Vector backbone: pFPO
  Vector type: Mammalian Expression, Bacterial Expression
Growth in bacteria
  Bacterial resistance: Kanamycin, 50 μg/mL
  Growth temperature: 37°C
  Growth strain: DH5alpha
  Copy number: High Copy
Gene/Insert
  Gene/Insert name: G-Ca-FLITS
  Species: Synthetic
  Tag / fusion protein: His (N terminal on insert)
  Cloning method: Restriction Enzyme; 5′ cloning site BamHI (not destroyed); 3′ cloning site HindIII (not destroyed)
Terms and licenses: Academic/Nonprofit Terms; Industry Terms: Not Available to Industry
How to cite: pFPO-His-G-Ca-FLITS was a gift from Dorus Gadella (Addgene plasmid # 191455 ; http://n2t.net/addgene:191455 ; RRID:Addgene_191455)
