[The description below was written by a language model from this plasmid's Addgene catalogue record and pLannotate feature annotations shown in this document.]
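Description:
pFPO-His-G-Ca-FLITS is a 5.3 kb dual-host expression plasmid built on the pFPO backbone, catalogued for both bacterial and mammalian expression and deposited mainly for producing and purifying the calcium sensor G-Ca-FLITS from bacteria. It replicates at high copy in E. coli from a ColE1/pUC-type origin. Selection relies on a Tn5 NeoR/KanR gene placed behind tandem bacterial (AmpR/bla) and SV40 early promoters and followed by an HSV TK polyadenylation signal. This arrangement gives kanamycin resistance in bacteria and would, in principle, allow G418 selection in mammalian cells. Short annotated fragments of a bleomycin-resistance gene and a bGH poly(A) signal appear to be backbone remnants.

The payload is a synthetic open reading frame of about 1.3 kb cloned between BamHI and HindIII and carrying an N-terminal His tag for affinity purification. The annotation software labels it GCaMP2, which reflects sequence similarity to that sensor family rather than identity. According to the record it encodes G-Ca-FLITS, a green genetically encoded calcium indicator that reports calcium through a change in fluorescence lifetime. Two promoter systems are stacked upstream. A CMV enhancer/promoter with a chimeric β-actin/β-globin intron fragment serves mammalian transcription, and immediately before the coding sequence sits the E. coli rhaB promoter, which is induced by L-rhamnose and repressed by glucose. Downstream, a β-globin fragment and rabbit β-globin poly(A) signal handle mammalian transcript processing, and a T7 terminator follows. The same plasmid can therefore drive rhamnose-inducible production of His-tagged sensor protein for in vitro characterisation and could also support expression in transfected mammalian cells.
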