Features (pLannotate 1.2.2; 15 found; start..end, strand, type, name):
     48..200     +  CDS            ble (fragment): BLE_KLEPN - Experimental evidence at protein level: Swiss-Prot protein existence level 1. Binding protein with a strong affinity to the bleomycin family of antibiotics. Binds to CL990; an antimitotic-antibiotic compound. From Klebsiella pneumoniae.
    259..306     +  polyA_signal   HSV TK poly(A) signal: herpes simplex virus thymidine kinase polyadenylation signal (Cole and Stacy, 1985)
    397..413     -  polyA_signal   bGH poly(A) signal (fragment): bovine growth hormone polyadenylation signal
    635..1223    +  rep_origin     ori: high-copy-number ColE1/pMB1/pBR322/pUC origin of replication
   1315..1674    +  enhancer       CMV enhancer (fragment): human cytomegalovirus immediate early enhancer
   1676..1875    +  promoter       CMV promoter: human cytomegalovirus (CMV) immediate early promoter
   2027..2157    +  intron         chimeric intron (fragment): chimera between introns from chicken β-actin and rabbit β-globin
   2226..2344    +  promoter       rhaB promoter: promoter of the E. coli rhaBAD operon, conferring tight induction with L-rhamnose and repression with D-glucose in the presence of RhaR and RhaS (Giacalone et al., 2006)
   2407..3747    +  CDS            GCaMP2: GCaMP2 is a basic (constitutively fluorescent) green fluorescent protein published in 2006, derived from Aequorea victoria.
   3765..3833    +  CDS            HBB (fragment): HBB_PONPY - Experimental evidence at transcript level: Swiss-Prot protein existence level 2. Involved in oxygen transport from the lung to the various peripheral tissues. From Pongo pygmaeus (Bornean orangutan).
   3908..3963    +  polyA_signal   β-globin poly(A) signal: rabbit β-globin polyadenylation signal (Gil and Proudfoot, 1987)
   4051..4098    +  terminator     T7 terminator: transcription terminator for bacteriophage T7 RNA polymerase
   4124..4228    +  promoter       AmpR promoter: bla
   4297..4507    +  promoter       SV40 promoter: SV40 early promoter
   4550..27      +  CDS            NeoR/KanR (across the origin): aminoglycoside phosphotransferase from Tn5; aph(3')-II (or nptII); confers resistance to neomycin, kanamycin, and G418 (Geneticin®)
>Addgene plasmid #191455 | pFPO-His-G-Ca-FLITS | addgene full sequence | sequence record 379341 | Addgene NGS Result
TATCGCCTTCTTGACGAGTTCTTCTGAGCGGGACTCTGGGGTTCGAAATGACCGACCAAGCGACGCCCAA
CCTGCCATCACGAGATTTCGATTCCACCGCCGCCTTCTATGAAAGGTTGGGCTTCGGAATCGTTTTCCGG
GACGCCGGCTGGATGATCCTCCAGCGCGGGGATCTCATGCTGGAGTTCTTCGCCCACCCTAGGGGGAGGC
TAACTGAAACACGGAAGGAGACAATACCGGAAGGAACCCGCGCTATGACGGCAATAAAAAGACAGAATAA
AACGCACGGTGTTGGGTCGTTTGTTCATAAACGCGGGGTTCGGTCCCAGGGCTGGCACTCTGTCGATACC
CCACCGAGACCCCATTGGGGCCAATACGCCCGCGTTTCTTCCTTTTCCCCACCCCACCCCCCAAGTTCGG
GTGAAGGCCCAGGGCTCGCAGCCAACGTCGGGGCGGCAGGCCCTGCCATAGCCTCAGGTTACTCATATAT
ACTTTAGATTGATTTAAAACTTCATTTTTAATTTAAAAGGATCTAGGTGAAGATCCTTTTTGATAATCTC
ATGACCAAAATCCCTTAACGTGAGTTTTCGTTCCACTGAGCGTCAGACCCCGTAGAAAAGATCAAAGGAT
CTTCTTGAGATCCTTTTTTTCTGCGCGTAATCTGCTGCTTGCAAACAAAAAAACCACCGCTACCAGCGGT
GGTTTGTTTGCCGGATCAAGAGCTACCAACTCTTTTTCCGAAGGTAACTGGCTTCAGCAGAGCGCAGATA
CCAAATACTGTTCTTCTAGTGTAGCCGTAGTTAGGCCACCACTTCAAGAACTCTGTAGCACCGCCTACAT
ACCTCGCTCTGCTAATCCTGTTACCAGTGGCTGCTGCCAGTGGCGATAAGTCGTGTCTTACCGGGTTGGA
CTCAAGACGATAGTTACCGGATAAGGCGCAGCGGTCGGGCTGAACGGGGGGTTCGTGCACACAGCCCAGC
TTGGAGCGAACGACCTACACCGAACTGAGATACCTACAGCGTGAGCTATGAGAAAGCGCCACGCTTCCCG
AAGGGAGAAAGGCGGACAGGTATCCGGTAAGCGGCAGGGTCGGAACAGGAGAGCGCACGAGGGAGCTTCC
AGGGGGAAACGCCTGGTATCTTTATAGTCCTGTCGGGTTTCGCCACCTCTGACTTGAGCGTCGATTTTTG
TGATGCTCGTCAGGGGGGCGGAGCCTATGGAAAAACGCCAGCAACGCGGCCTTTTTACGGTTCCTGGCCT
TTTGCTGGCCTTTTGCTCACATGTTCTTTCCTGCGTTATCCCCTGAGGCCGGCCTATTAATAGTAATCAA
TTACGGGGTCATTAGTTCATAGCCCATATATGGAGTTCCGCGTTACATAACTTACGGTAAATGGCCCGCC
TGGCTGACCGCCCAACGACCCCCGCCCATTGACGTCAATAATGACGTATGTTCCCATAGTAACGCCAATA
GGGACTTTCCATTGACGTCAATGGGTGGAGTATTTACGGTAAACTGCCCACTTGGCAGTACATCAAGTGT
ATCATATGCCAAGTCCGCCCCCTATTGACGTCAATGACGGTAAATGGCCCGCCTGGCATTATGCCCAGTA
CATGACCTTACGGGACTTTCCTACTTGGCAGTACATCTACGTATTAGTCATCGCTATTACCATGCTGATG
CGGTTTTGGCAGTACACCAATGGGCGTGGATAGCGGTTTGACTCACGGGGATTTCCAAGTCTCCACCCCA
TTGACGTCAATGGGAGTTTGTTTTGGCACCAAAATCAACGGGACTTTCCAAAATGTCGTAATAACCCCGC
CCCGTTGACGCAAATGGGCGGTAGGCGTGTACGGTGGGAGGTCTATATAAGCAGACGTCGTTTAGTGAAC
CGTCAGATCACTAGATGCTTTATTGCGGTAGTTTATCACAGTTAAATTGCTAACGCCAGTCTCGAACTTA
ACGTGCAGAAGTTGGTCGTGAGGCACTGGGCAGGTAAGTATCGGGCCCTTTGTGCGGGGGGAGCGGCTCG
GGGCTGTCCGCGGGGGGACGGCTGCCTTCGGGGGGGACGGGGCAGGGCGGGGTTCGGCTTCTGGCGTGTG
ACCGGCGGCTCTAGAGCCTCTGCTAACCATGTTCATGCCTTCTTCTTTTTCCTACAGCTCCTGGGCAACG
TGCTGGTTATTGTGCTGTCTCATCATTTTGGCAAAGAATTGGATCGGACCGAAATCACCACAATTCAGCA
AATTGTGAACATCATCACGTTCATCTTTCCCTGGTTGCCAAAGGCCCATTTTCCTGTCAGTAACGAGAAG
GTCGCGAATTCAGGCGCTTTTTAGACTGGTCGTAGGGAGACCACAACGGTTTCCCTCTAGAAATAATTTT
GTTTAACTATAAGAAGGAGATATACCATGCGGGGTTCTCATCATCACCACCATCACAGCAGCGGCCTGGT
GCCGCGCGGCAGCTCGCTAGCGCTGGATCCCGCCACAATGGTCGACTCTTCACGTCGTAAGTGGAATAAG
GCAGGTCACGCAGTCAGAGCTATAGGTCGGCTGAGCTCACCCGTGGCTGTCTATATCACCGCCGACAAGC
AGAAGAACGGCATCAAGGCCAACTTCAAGATCCGCCACAACATCGAGGACGGCGGCGTGCAGCTCGCCGA
CCACTACCAGCAGAACACCCCCATCGGCGACGGCCCCGTGCTGCTGCCCGACAACCACTACCTGAGCTAC
CAGTCCAAGCTGAGCAAAGACCCCAACGAGAAGCGCGATCACATGGTCCTACTGGAGTTCGTGACCGCCG
CCGGGATCACTCTCGGCATGGACGAGCTGTACCAGGGTGGCAGCGGTGGCATGGTGAGCAAGGGCGAGGA
GCTGTTCACCGGGGTGGTGCCCATCCTGGTCGAGCTGGACGGCGACGTAAACGGCCACAAGTTCAGCGTG
TCCGGCGAGGGCGAGGGCGATGCCACCTACGGCAAGCTGACCCTGAAGTTCATCTGCACCACCGGCAAGC
TGCCCGTGCCCTGGCCCACCCTCGTGACCACCCTGTCCTGGGGCGTGCAGTGCTTCGCCCGCTACCCCGA
CCACATGAAGCAGCACGACTTCTTCAAGTCCGCCATGCCCGAAGGCTACGTCCAGGAGCGCACCATCTTC
TTCAAGGACGACGGCAACTACAAGACCCGCGCCGAGGTGAAGTTCGAGGGCGACACCCTGGTGAACCGCA
TCGAGCTGAAGGGCATCGACTTCAAGGAGGACGGCAACATCCTGGGGCACAAGCTGGAGTACAACTACTA
TAGCGACGATACGCGTGACCAACTGACTGAAGAGCAGATCGCAGAATTTAAAGAGGCTTTCTCCCTATTT
GACAAGGACGGGGATGGGACGATAACAACCAAGGAGCTGGGGACGGTGATGCGGTCTCTGGGGCAGAACC
CCACAGAAGCAGAGCTGCAGGACATGATCAATGAAGTAGATGCCGACGGTGACGGCACATTCGACTTCCC
TGAGTTCCTGACGATGATGGCAAGAAAAATGAATGACACAGACAGTGAAGAGGAAATTAGAGAAGCGTTC
CGCGTGTTTGATAAGGACGGCAATGGCTACATCGGCGCAGCAGAGCTTCGCCACGTGATGACAGACCTTG
GAGAGAAGTTAACAGATGAGGAGGTTGATGAAATGATCAGGGTAGCAGACATCGATGGGGATGGTCAGGT
AAACTACGAAGAGTTTGTACAAATGATGACAGCGAAGTAGAAGCTTGTGATTAACCTCAGGTGCAGGCTG
CCTATCAGAAGGTGGTGGCTGGTGTGGCCAATGCCCTGGCTCACAAATACCACTGAGATCGATCTTTTTC
CCTCTGCCAAAAATTATGGGGACATCATGAAGCCCCTTGAGCATCTGACTTCTGGCTAATAAAGGAAATT
TATTTTCATTGCAATAGTGTGTTGGAATTTTTTGTGTCTCTCACTCGGAAGGACATATGGGAGGGCAAAT
CATTTAAAACATCAGAATGAGTATTTGGTTTAGAGTTTGGCAACATATGCCCATATGTAACTAGCATAAC
CCCTTGGGGCCTCTAAACGGGTCTTGAGGGGTTTTTTGCTGAAAGCATGCTCGGGGAAATGTGCGCGGAA
CCCCTATTTGTTTATTTTTCTAAATACATTCAAATATGTATCCGCTCATGAGACAATAACCCTGATAAAT
GCTTCAATAATATTGAAAAAGGAAGAGTCCTGAGGCGGAAAGAACCAGCTGTGGAATGTGTGTCAGTTAG
GGTGTGGAAAGTCCCCAGGCTCCCCAGCAGGCAGAAGTATGCAAAGCATGCATCTCAATTAGTCAGCAAC
CATAGTCCCGCCCCTAACTCCGCCCATCCCGCCCCTAACTCCGCCCAGTTCCGCCCATTCTCCGCCCCAT
GGCTGACTAATTTTTTTTATTTATGCAGAGGCCGAGGCCGCCTCGGCCTCTGAGCTATTCCAGAAGTAGT
GAGGAGGCTTTTTTGGAGGCCTAGGCTTTTGCAAAGATCGATCAAGAGACAGGATGAGGATCGTTTCGCA
TGATTGAACAAGATGGATTGCACGCAGGTTCTCCGGCCGCTTGGGTGGAGAGGCTATTCGGCTATGACTG
GGCACAACAGACAATCGGCTGCTCTGATGCCGCCGTGTTCCGGCTGTCAGCGCAGGGGCGCCCGGTTCTT
TTTGTCAAGACCGACCTGTCCGGTGCCCTGAATGAACTGCAAGACGAGGCAGCGCGGCTATCGTGGCTGG
CCACGACGGGCGTTCCTTGCGCAGCTGTGCTCGACGTTGTCACTGAAGCGGGAAGGGACTGGCTGCTATT
GGGCGAAGTGCCGGGGCAGGATCTCCTGTCATCTCACCTTGCTCCTGCCGAGAAAGTATCCATCATGGCT
GATGCAATGCGGCGGCTGCATACGCTTGATCCGGCTACCTGCCCATTCGACCACCAAGCGAAACATCGCA
TCGAGCGAGCACGTACTCGGATGGAAGCCGGTCTTGTCGATCAGGATGATCTGGACGAAGAGCATCAGGG
GCTCGCGCCAGCCGAACTGTTCGCCAGGCTCAAGGCGAGCATGCCCGACGGCGAGGATCTCGTCGTGACC
CATGGCGATGCCTGCTTGCCGAATATCATGGTGGAAAATGGCCGCTTTTCTGGATTCATCGACTGTGGCC
GGCTGGGTGTGGCGGACCGCTATCAGGACATAGCGTTGGCTACCCGTGATATTGCTGAAGAGCTTGGCGG
CGAATGGGCTGACCGCTTCCTCGTGCTTTACGGTATCGCCGCTCCCGATTCGCAGCGCATCGCCTTC
